>Addgene plasmid #74852 | pGWB510 | depositor full sequence | sequence record 141527 | pGWB510 sequence 11189 bps
TTTCACGCCCTTTTAAATATCCGATTATTCTAATAAACGCTCTTTTCTCTTAGGTTTACCCGCCAATATA
TCCTGTCAAACACTGATAGTTTAAACTGAAGGCGGGAAACGACAATCTGATCCAAGCTCAAGCTGCTCTA
GCATTCGCCATTCAGGCTGCGCAACTGTTGGGAAGGGCGATCGGTGCGGGCCTCTTCGCTATTACGCCAG
CTGGCGAAAGGGGGATGTGCTGCAAGGCGATTAAGTTGGGTAACGCCAGGGTTTTCCCAGTCACGACGTT
GTAAAACGACGGCCAGTGCCAAGCTTGCATGCCTGCAGGTCGACTCTAGAGTTATCAACAAGTTTGTACA
AAAAAGCTGAACGAGAAACGTAAAATGATATAAATATCAATATATTAAATTAGATTTTGCATAAAAAACA
GACTACATAATACTGTAAAACACAACATATCCAGTCACTATGGCGGCCCCTCGAGGGGCCGCATTAGGCA
CCCCAGGCTTTACACTTTATGCTTCCGGCTCGTATAATGTGTGGATTTTGAGTTAGGATCCGGCGAGATT
TTCAGGAGCTAAGGAAGCTAAAATGGAGAAAAAAATCACTGGATATACCACCGTTGATATATCCCAATGG
CATCGTAAAGAACATTTTGAGGCATTTCAGTCAGTTGCTCAATGTACCTATAACCAGACCGTTCAGCTGG
ATATTACGGCCTTTTTAAAGACCGTAAAGAAAAATAAGCACAAGTTTTATCCGGCCTTTATTCACATTCT
TGCCCGCCTGATGAATGCTCATCCGGAATTCCGTATGGCAATGAAAGACGGTGAGCTGGTGATATGGGAT
AGTGTTCACCCTTGTTACACCGTTTTCCATGAGCAAACTGAAACGTTTTCATCGCTCTGGAGTGAATACC
ACGACGATTTCCGGCAGTTTCTACACATATATTCGCAAGATGTGGCGTGTTACGGTGAAAACCTGGCCTA
TTTCCCTAAAGGGTTTATTGAGAATATGTTTTTCGTCTCAGCCAATCCCTGGGTGAGTTTCACCAGTTTT
GATTTAAACGTGGCCAATATGGACAACTTCTTCGCCCCCGTTTTCACCATGGGCAAATATTATACGCAAG
GCGACAAGGTGCTGATGCCGCTGGCGATTCAGGTTCATCATGCCGTCTGTGATGGCTTCCATGTCGGCAG
AATGCTTAATGAATTACAACAGTACTGCGATGAGTGGCAGGGCGGGGCGTAAAGATCTGGATCCGGCTTA
CTAAAAGCCAGATAACAGTATGCGTATTTGCGCGCTGATTTTTGCGGTATAAGAATATATACTGATATGT
ATACCCGAAGTATGTCAAAAAGAGGTGTGCTATGAAGCAGCGTATTACAGTGACAGTTGACAGCGACAGC
TATCAGTTGCTCAAGGCATATATGATGTCAATATCTCCGGTCTGGTAAGCACAACCATGCAGAATGAAGC
CCGTCGTCTGCGTGCCGAACGCTGGAAAGCGGAAAATCAGGAAGGGATGGCTGAGGTCGCCCGGTTTATT
GAAATGAACGGCTCTTTTGCTGACGAGAACAGGGACTGGTGAAATGCAGTTTAAGGTTTACACCTATAAA
AGAGAGAGCCGTTATCGTCTGTTTGTGGATGTACAGAGTGATATTATTGACACGCCCGGGCGACGGATGG
TGATCCCCCTGGCCAGTGCACGTCTGCTGTCAGATAAAGTCTCCCGTGAACTTTACCCGGTGGTGCATAT
CGGGGATGAAAGCTGGCGCATGATGACCACCGATATGGCCAGTGTGCCGGTCTCCGTTATCGGGGAAGAA
GTGGCTGATCTCAGCCACCGCGAAAATGACATCAAAAACGCCATTAACCTGATGTTCTGGGGAATATAAA
TGTCAGGCTCCCTTATACACAGCCAGTCTGCAGGTCGACCATAGTGACTGGATATGTTGTGTTTTACAGT
ATTATGTAGTCTGTTTTTTATGCAAAATCTAATTTAATATATTGATATTTATATCATTTTACGTTTCTCG
TTCAGCTTTCTTGTACAAAGTGGTTGATAACAGCGACTACAAGGATGACGATGACAAGGCTTAGAGCTCG
AATTTCCCCGATCGTTCAAACATTTGGCAATAAAGTTTCTTAAGATTGAATCCTGTTGCCGGTCTTGCGA
TGATTATCATATAATTTCTGTTGAATTACGTTAAGCATGTAATAATTAACATGTAATGCATGACGTTATT
TATGAGATGGGTTTTTATGATTAGAGTCCCGCAATTATACATTTAATACGCGATAGAAAACAAAATATAG
CGCGCAAACTAGGATAAATTATCGCGCGCGGTGTCATCTATGTTACTAGATCGGGAATTGGTTCCGGAAC
CAATTCGTAATCATGGTCATAGCTGTTTCCTGTGTGAAATTGTTATCCGCTCACAATTCCACACAACATA
CGAGCCGGAAGCATAAAGTGTAAAGCCTGGGGTGCCTAATGAGTGAGCTAACTCACATTAGGCTGAATTA
GGCGCGCCTATTTCTATTAATTCCCGATCTAGTAACATAGATGACACCGCGCGCGATAATTTATCCTAGT
TTGCGCGCTATATTTTGTTTTCTATCGCGTATTAAATGTATAATTGCGGGACTCTAATCATAAAAACCCA
TCTCATAAATAACGTCATGCATTACATGTTAATTATTACATGCTTAACGTAATTCAACAGAAATTATATG
ATAATCATCGCAAGACCGGCAACAGGATTCAATCTTAAGAAACTTTATTGCCAAATGTTTGAACGATCGG
GGAAATTCGGGGGATCGATCCCGCGAACTGTGGACGAGAACTGTGCCACCAAGCGTAAGGCCGTTCTCTC
GCATTTGCCTTGCTAGGCTCGCGCGAGTTGCTGGCTGAGGCGTTCTCGAAATCAGCTCTTGTTCGGTCGG
CATCTACTCTATTCCTTTGCCCTCGGACGAGTGCTGGGGCGTCGGTTTCCACTATCGGCGAGTACTTCTA
CACAGCCATCGGTCCAGACGGCCGCGCTTCTGCGGGCGATTTGTGTACGCCCGACAGTCCCGGCTCCGGA
TCGGACGATTGCGTCGCATCGACCCTGCGCCCAAGCTGCATCATCGAAATTGCCGTCAACCAAGCTCTGA
TAGAGTTGGTCAAGACCAATGCGGAGCATATACGCCCGGAGCCGCGGCGATCCTGCAAGCTCCGGATGCC
TCCGCTCGAAGTAGCGCGTCTGCTGCTCCATACAAGCCAACCACGGCCTCCAGAAGAAGATGTTGGCGAC
CTCGTATTGGGAATCCCCGAACATCGCCTCGCTCCAGTCAATGACCGCTGTTATGCGGCCATTGTCCGTC
AGGACATTGTTGGAGCCGAAATCCGCGTGCACGAGGTGCCGGACTTCGGGGCAGTCCTCGGCCCAAAGCA
TCAGCTCATCGAGAGCCTGCGCGACGGACGCACTGACGGTGTCGTCCATCACAGTTTGCCAGTGATACAC
ATGGGGATCAGCAATCGCGCATATGAAATCACGCCATGTAGTGTATTGACCGATTCCTTGCGGTCCGAAT
GGGCCGAACCCGCTCGTCTGGCTAAGATCGGCCGCAGCGATCGCATCCATGGCCTCCGCGACCGGCTGCA
GAACAGCGGGCAGTTCGGTTTCAGGCAGGTCTTGCAACGTGACACCCTGTGCACGGCGGGAGATGCAATA
GGTCAGGCTCTCGCTGAATGCCCCAATGTCAAGCACTTCCGGAATCGGGAGCGCGGCCGATGCAAAGTGC
CGATAAACATAACGATCTTTGTAGAAACCATCGGCGCAGCTATTTACCCGCAGGACATATCCACGCCCTC
CTACATCGAAGCTGAAAGCACGAGATTCTTCGCCCTCCGAGAGCTGCATCAGGTCGGAGACGCTGTCGAA
CTTTTCGATCAGAAACTTCTCGACAGACGTCGCGGTGAGTTCAGGCTTTTTCATATCTTATTGCCCCCCG
GGATCAGATCTGGATTGAGAGTGAATATGAGACTCTAATTGGATACCGAGGGGAATTTATGGAACGTCAG
TGGAGCATTTTTGACAAGAAATATTTGCTAGCTGATAGTGACCTTAGGCGACTTTTGAACGCGCAATAAT
GGTTTCTGACGTATGTGCTTAGCTCATTAAACTCCAGAAACCCGCGGCTGAGTGGCTCCTTCAACGTTGC
GGTTCTGTCAGTTCCAAACGTAAAACGGCTTGTCCCGCGTCATCGGCGGGGGTCATAACGTGACTCCCTT
AATTCTCCGCTCATGATCTTGATCCCCTGCGCCATCAGATCCTTGGCGGCAAGAAAGCCATCCAGTTTAC
TTTGCAGGGCTTCCCAACCTTACCAGAGGGCGCCCCAGCTGGCAATTCCGGTTCGCTTGCTGTCCATAAA
ACCGCCCAGTCTAGCTATCGCCATGTAAGCCCACTGCAAGCTACCTGCTTTCTCTTTGCGCTTGCGTTTT
CCCTTGTCCAGATAGCCCAGTAGCTGACATTCATCCGGGGTCAGCACCGTTTCTGCGGACTGGCTTTCTA
CGTGTTCCGCTTCCTTTAGCAGCCCTTGCGCCCTGAGTGCTTGCGGCAGCGTGAAGCTGATCCGTCGAGA
TTAATAGAAATAAATTCAGCCTAATTCGGCGTTAATTCAGTACATTAAAAACGTCCGCAATGTGTTATTA
AGTTGTCTAAGCGTCAATTTGTTTACACCACAATATATCCTGCCACCAGCCAGCCAACAGCTCCCCGACC
GGCAGCTCGGCACAAAATCACCACTCGATACAGGCAGCCCATCAGTCCGGGACGGCGTCAGCGGGAGAGC
CGTTGTAAGGCGGCAGACTTTGCTCATGTTACCGATGCTATTCGGAAGAACGGCAACTAAGCTGCCGGGT
TTGAAACACGGATGATCTCGCGGAGGGTAGCATGTTGATTGTAACGATGACAGAGCGTTGCTGCCTGTGA
TCAATTCGGGCACGAACCCAGTGGACATAAGCCTGTTCGGTTCGTAAGCTGTAATGCAAGTAGCGTATGC
GCTCACGCAACTGGTCCAGAACCTTGACCGAACGCAGCGGTGGTAACGGCGCAGTGGCGGTTTTCATGGC
TTGTTATGACTGTTTTTTTGGGGTACAGTCTATGCCTCGGGCATCCAAGCAGCAAGCGCGTTACGCCGTG
GGTCGATGTTTGATGTTATGGAGCAGCAACGATGTTACGCAGCAGGGCAGTCGCCCTAAAACAAAGTTAA
ACATCATGGGGGAAGCGGTGATCGCCGAAGTATCGACTCAACTATCAGAGGTAGTTGGCGTCATCGAGCG
CCATCTCGAACCGACGTTGCTGGCCGTACATTTGTACGGCTCCGCAGTGGATGGCGGCCTGAAGCCACAC
AGTGATATTGATTTGCTGGTTACGGTGACCGTAAGGCTTGATGAAACAACGCGGCGAGCTTTGATCAACG
ACCTTTTGGAAACTTCGGCTTCCCCTGGAGAGAGCGAGATTCTCCGCGCTGTAGAAGTCACCATTGTTGT
GCACGACGACATCATTCCGTGGCGTTATCCAGCTAAGCGCGAACTGCAATTTGGAGAATGGCAGCGCAAT
GACATTCTTGCAGGTATCTTCGAGCCAGCCACGATCGACATTGATCTGGCTATCTTGCTGACAAAAGCAA
GAGAACATAGCGTTGCCTTGGTAGGTCCAGCGGCGGAGGAACTCTTTGATCCGGTTCCTGAACAGGATCT
ATTTGAGGCGCTAAATGAAACCTTAACGCTATGGAACTCGCCGCCCGACTGGGCTGGCGATGAGCGAAAT
GTAGTGCTTACGTTGTCCCGCATTTGGTACAGCGCAGTAACCGGCAAAATCGCGCCGAAGGATGTCGCTG
CCGACTGGGCAATGGAGCGCCTGCCGGCCCAGTATCAGCCCGTCATACTTGAAGCTAGACAGGCTTATCT
TGGACAAGAAGAAGATCGCTTGGCCTCGCGCGCAGATCAGTTGGAAGAATTTGTCCACTACGTGAAAGGC
GAGATCACCAAGGTAGTCGGCAAATAATGTCTAGCTAGAAATTCGTTCAAGCCGACGCCGCTTCGCGGCG
CGGCTTAACTCAAGCGTTAGATGCACTAAGCACATAATTGCTCACAGCCAAACTATCAGGTCAAGTCTGC
TTTTATTATTTTTAAGCGTGCATAATAAGCCCTACACAAATTGGGAGATATATCATGCATGACCAAAATC
CCTTAACGTGAGTTTTCGTTCCACTGAGCGTCAGACCCCGTAGAAAAGATCAAAGGATCTTCTTGAGATC
CTTTTTTTCTGCGCGTAATCTGCTGCTTGCAAACAAAAAAACCACCGCTACCAGCGGTGGTTTGTTTGCC
GGATCAAGAGCTACCAACTCTTTTTCCGAAGGTAACTGGCTTCAGCAGAGCGCAGATACCAAATACTGTC
CTTCTAGTGTAGCCGTAGTTAGGCCACCACTTCAAGAACTCTGTAGCACCGCCTACATACCTCGCTCTGC
TAATCCTGTTACCAGTGGCTGCTGCCAGTGGCGATAAGTCGTGTCTTACCGGGTTGGACTCAAGACGATA
GTTACCGGATAAGGCGCAGCGGTCGGGCTGAACGGGGGGTTCGTGCACACAGCCCAGCTTGGAGCGAACG
ACCTACACCGAACTGAGATACCTACAGCGTGAGCTATGAGAAAGCGCCACGCTTCCCGAAGGGAGAAAGG
CGGACAGGTATCCGGTAAGCGGCAGGGTCGGAACAGGAGAGCGCACGAGGGAGCTTCCAGGGGGAAACGC
CTGGTATCTTTATAGTCCTGTCGGGTTTCGCCACCTCTGACTTGAGCGTCGATTTTTGTGATGCTCGTCA
GGGGGGCGGAGCCTATGGAAAAACGCCAGCAACGCGGCCTTTTTACGGTTCCTGGCCTTTTGCTGGCCTT
TTGCTCACATGTTCTTTCCTGCGTTATCCCCTGATTCTGTGGATAACCGTATTACCGCCTTTGAGTGAGC
TGATACCGCTCGCCGCAGCCGAACGACCGAGCGCAGCGAGTCAGTGAGCGAGGAAGCGGAAGAGCGCCTG
ATGCGGTATTTTCTCCTTACGCATCTGTGCGGTATTTCACACCGCATATGGTGCACTCTCAGTACAATCT
GCTCTGATGCCGCATAGTTAAGCCAGTATACACTCCGCTATCGCTACGTGACTGGGTCATGGCTGCGCCC
CGACACCCGCCAACACCCGCTGACGCGCCCTGACGGGCTTGTCTGCTCCCGGCATCCGCTTACAGACAAG
CTGTGACCGTCTCCGGGAGCTGCATGTGTCAGAGGTTTTCACCGTCATCACCGAAACGCGCGAGGCAGGG
TGCCTTGATGTGGGCGCCGGCGGTCGAGTGGCGACGGCGCGGCTTGTCCGCGCCCTGGTAGATTGCCTGG
CCGTAGGCCAGCCATTTTTGAGCGGCCAGCGGCCGCGATAGGCCGACGCGAAGCGGCGGGGCGTAGGGAG
CGCAGCGACCGAAGGGTAGGCGCTTTTTGCAGCTCTTCGGCTGTGCGCTGGCCAGACAGTTATGCACAGG
CCAGGCGGGTTTTAAGAGTTTTAATAAGTTTTAAAGAGTTTTAGGCGGAAAAATCGCCTTTTTTCTCTTT
TATATCAGTCACTTACATGTGTGACCGGTTCCCAATGTACGGCTTTGGGTTCCCAATGTACGGGTTCCGG
TTCCCAATGTACGGCTTTGGGTTCCCAATGTACGTGCTATCCACAGGAAAGAGACCTTTTCGACCTTTTT
CCCCTGCTAGGGCAATTTGCCCTAGCATCTGCTCCGTACATTAGGAACCGGCGGATGCTTCGCCCTCGAT
CAGGTTGCGGTAGCGCATGACTAGGATCGGGCCAGCCTGCCCCGCCTCCTCCTTCAAATCGTACTCCGGC
AGGTCATTTGACCCGATCAGCTTGCGCACGGTGAAACAGAACTTCTTGAACTCTCCGGCGCTGCCACTGC
GTTCGTAGATCGTCTTGAACAACCATCTGGCTTCTGCCTTGCCTGCGGCGCGGCGTGCCAGGCGGTAGAG
AAAACGGCCGATGCCGGGATCGATCAAAAAGTAATCGGGGTGAACCGTCAGCACGTCCGGGTTCTTGCCT
TCTGTGATCTCGCGGTACATCCAATCAGCTAGCTCGATCTCGATGTACTCCGGCCGCCCGGTTTCGCTCT
TTACGATCTTGTAGCGGCTAATCAAGGCTTCACCCTCGGATACCGTCACCAGGCGGCCGTTCTTGGCCTT
CTTCGTACGCTGCATGGCAACGTGCGTGGTGTTTAACCGAATGCAGGTTTCTACCAGGTCGTCTTTCTGC
TTTCCGCCATCGGCTCGCCGGCAGAACTTGAGTACGTCCGCAACGTGTGGACGGAACACGCGGCCGGGCT
TGTCTCCCTTCCCTTCCCGGTATCGGTTCATGGATTCGGTTAGATGGGAAACCGCCATCAGTACCAGGTC
GTAATCCCACACACTGGCCATGCCGGCCGGCCCTGCGGAAACCTCTACGTGCCCGTCTGGAAGCTCGTAG
CGGATCACCTCGCCAGCTCGTCGGTCACGCTTCGACAGACGGAAAACGGCCACGTCCATGATGCTGCGAC
TATCGCGGGTGCCCACGTCATAGAGCATCGGAACGAAAAAATCTGGTTGCTCGTCGCCCTTGGGCGGCTT
CCTAATCGACGGCGCACCGGCTGCCGGCGGTTGCCGGGATTCTTTGCGGATTCGATCAGCGGCCGCTTGC
CACGATTCACCGGGGCGTGCTTCTGCCTCGATGCGTTGCCGCTGGGCGGCCTGCGCGGCCTTCAACTTCT
CCACCAGGTCATCACCCAGCGCCGCGCCGATTTGTACCGGGCCGGATGGTTTGCGACCGCTCACGCCGAT
TCCTCGGGCTTGGGGGTTCCAGTGCCATTGCAGGGCCGGCAGACAACCCAGCCGCTTACGCCTGGCCAAC
CGCCCGTTCCTCCACACATGGGGCATTCCACGGCGTCGGTGCCTGGTTGTTCTTGATTTTCCATGCCGCC
TCCTTTAGCCGCTAAAATTCATCTACTCATTTATTCATTTGCTCATTTACTCTGGTAGCTGCGCGATGTA
TTCAGATAGCAGCTCGGTAATGGTCTTGCCTTGGCGTACCGCGTACATCTTCAGCTTGGTGTGATCCTCC
GCCGGCAACTGAAAGTTGACCCGCTTCATGGCTGGCGTGTCTGCCAGGCTGGCCAACGTTGCAGCCTTGC
TGCTGCGTGCGCTCGGACGGCCGGCACTTAGCGTGTTTGTGCTTTTGCTCATTTTCTCTTTACCTCATTA
ACTCAAATGAGTTTTGATTTAATTTCAGCGGCCAGCGCCTGGACCTCGCGGGCAGCGTCGCCCTCGGGTT
CTGATTCAAGAACGGTTGTGCCGGCGGCGGCAGTGCCTGGGTAGCTCACGCGCTGCGTGATACGGGACTC
AAGAATGGGCAGCTCGTACCCGGCCAGCGCCTCGGCAACCTCACCGCCGATGCGCGTGCCTTTGATCGCC
CGCGACACGACAAAGGCCGCTTGTAGCCTTCCATCCGTGACCTCAATGCGCTGCTTAACCAGCTCCACCA
GGTCGGCGGTGGCCCATATGTCGTAAGGGCTTGGCTGCACCGGAATCAGCACGAAGTCGGCTGCCTTGAT
CGCGGACACAGCCAAGTCCGCCGCCTGGGGCGCTCCGTCGATCACTACGAAGTCGCGCCGGCCGATGGCC
TTCACGTCGCGGTCAATCGTCGGGCGGTCGATGCCGACAACGGTTAGCGGTTGATCTTCCCGCACGGCCG
CCCAATCGCGGGCACTGCCCTGGGGATCGGAATCGACTAACAGAACATCGGCCCCGGCGAGTTGCAGGGC
GCGGGCTAGATGGGTTGCGATGGTCGTCTTGCCTGACCCGCCTTTCTGGTTAAGTACAGCGATAACCTTC
ATGCGTTCCCCTTGCGTATTTGTTTATTTACTCATCGCATCATATACGCAGCGACCGCATGACGCAAGCT
GTTTTACTCAAATACACATCACCTTTTTAGACGGCGGCGCTCGGTTTCTTCAGCGGCCAAGCTGGCCGGC
CAGGCCGCCAGCTTGGCATCAGACAAACCGGCCAGGATTTCATGCAGCCGCACGGTTGAGACGTGCGCGG
GCGGCTCGAACACGTACCCGGCCGCGATCATCTCCGCCTCGATCTCTTCGGTAATGAAAAACGGTTCGTC
CTGGCCGTCCTGGTGCGGTTTCATGCTTGTTCCTCTTGGCGTTCATTCTCGGCGGCCGCCAGGGCGTCGG
CCTCGGTCAATGCGTCCTCACGGAAGGCACCGCGCCGCCTGGCCTCGGTGGGCGTCACTTCCTCGCTGCG
CTCAAGTGCGCGGTACAGGGTCGAGCGATGCACGCCAAGCAGTGCAGCCGCCTCTTTCACGGTGCGGCCT
TCCTGGTCGATCAGCTCGCGGGCGTGCGCGATCTGTGCCGGGGTGAGGGTAGGGCGGGGGCCAAACTTCA
CGCCTCGGGCCTTGGCGGCCTCGCGCCCGCTCCGGGTGCGGTCGATGATTAGGGAACGCTCGAACTCGGC
AATGCCGGCGAACACGGTCAACACCATGCGGCCGGCCGGCGTGGTGGTGTCGGCCCACGGCTCTGCCAGG
CTACGCAGGCCCGCGCCGGCCTCCTGGATGCGCTCGGCAATGTCCAGTAGGTCGCGGGTGCTGCGGGCCA
GGCGGTCTAGCCTGGTCACTGTCACAACGTCGCCAGGGCGTAGGTGGTCAAGCATCCTGGCCAGCTCCGG
GCGGTCGCGCCTGGTGCCGGTGATCTTCTCGGAAAACAGCTTGGTGCAGCCGGCCGCGTGCAGTTCGGCC
CGTTGGTTGGTCAAGTCCTGGTCGTCGGTGCTGACGCGGGCATAGCCCAGCAGGCCAGCGGCGGCGCTCT
TGTTCATGGCGTAATGTCTCCGGTTCTAGTCGCAAGTATTCTACTTTATGCGACTAAAACACGCGACAAG
AAAACGCCAGGAAAAGGGCAGGGCGGCAGCCTGTCGCGTAACTTAGGACTTGTGCGACATGTCGTTTTCA
GAAGACGGCTGCACTGAACGTCAGAAGCCGACTGCACTATAGCAGCGGAGGGGTTGGATCAAAGTACTTT
GATCCCGAGGGGAACCCTGTGGTTGGCATGCACATACAAATGGACGAACGGATAAACCT
Features (pLannotate 1.2.2; 30 found; start..end, strand, type, name):
     54..78      -  misc_feature   RB T-DNA repeat: right border repeat from nopaline C58 T-DNA
    144..298     -  CDS            lacZα (fragment): LacZα fragment of β-galactosidase; lacZ fragment
    301..331     -  misc_feature   MCS (fragment): pUC18/19 multiple cloning site
    338..462     +  protein_bind   attR1: mutant version of attR; recombination site for the Gateway® LR reaction LR Clonase™
    499..529     +  promoter       lac UV5 promoter: E. coli lac promoter with an "up" mutation
    554..582     +  promoter       cat promoter (fragment): promoter of the E. coli cat gene encoding chloramphenicol acetyltransferase
    583..1242    +  CDS            CmR: chloramphenicol acetyltransferase; cat; confers resistance to chloramphenicol
   1421..1579    +  CDS            ccdA (fragment): CCDA_ECO57 - Also known as H, letA. Experimental evidence at protein level: Swiss-Prot protein existence level 1. Antitoxin component of a type II toxin-antitoxin (TA) system which inhibits the post-segregational killing (PSK) of plasmid-free cells, also referred to as a plasmid addiction system. Binds to and blocks the activity of CcdB; will also remove bound CcdB protein from the CcdB-GyrA complex by forming a CcdA-CcdB complex, a process termed rejuvenation. Functions as a transcriptional corepressor for the ccdAB operon, repression also requires CcdB (By similarity). From Escherichia coli
   1584..1886    +  CDS            ccdB: CCDB_ECOLI - Also known as G, letB, letD. Experimental evidence at protein level: Swiss-Prot protein existence level 1. Toxic component of a type II toxin-antitoxin (TA) system, functioning in plasmid maintainence. Responsible for the post- segregational killing (PSK) of plasmid-free cells, also referred to as a plasmid addiction system. Half-life of over 2 hours. Cell killing by CcdB is accompanied by filamentation, defects in chromosome and plasmid segregation, defects in cell division, formation of anucleate cells, decreased DNA synthesis and plasmid loss. Interferes with the activity of DN
   1930..2054    -  protein_bind   attR2: mutant version of attR; recombination site for the Gateway® LR reaction LR Clonase™
   2064..2088    +  CDS            3xFLAG (fragment): three tandem FLAG® epitope tags, followed by an enterokinase cleavage site
   2110..2362    +  terminator     NOS terminator: nopaline synthase terminator and poly(A) signal
   2418..2440    -  protein_bind   lac operator (fragment): The lac repressor binds to the lac operator to inhibit transcription in E. coli. This inhibition can be relieved by adding lactose or isopropyl-β-D-thiogalactopyranoside (IPTG). lac repressor encoded by lacI
   2444..2474    -  promoter       lac promoter: promoter for the E. coli lac operon
   2489..2510    -  protein_bind   CAP binding site: CAP binding activates transcription in the presence of cAMP. E. coli catabolite activator protein
   2546..2798    -  terminator     NOS terminator: nopaline synthase terminator and poly(A) signal
   2949..3974    -  CDS            HygR: aminoglycoside phosphotransferase from E. coli; aph(4)-Ia; confers resistance to hygromycin
   4026..4205    -  promoter       NOS promoter: nopaline synthase promoter
   4285..4614    -  CDS            tnpA (fragment): TN5P_ECOLX - Also known as tnp. Experimental evidence at protein level: Swiss-Prot protein existence level 1. Mediates transposition of transposon Tn5 by a 'cut and paste' mechanism. First, the monomeric transposase binds the 19 bp inverted DNA repeats flanking the transposon. Then, dimerization of the DNA- bound transposase creates a synaptic DNA complex. After nicking of the first DNA strand, excision of the transposon proceeds through a series of intermediates. The transposase then mediates the insertion of the transposon at a new site by strand transfer. The activity of the wild- type tran
   4711..4735    -  misc_feature   LB T-DNA repeat: left border repeat from nopaline C58 T-DNA
   4994..5017    +  promoter       Pc promoter (fragment): intI1 (promoter lies within the coding sequence); class 1 integron promoter
   5193..5249    +  CDS            GmR (fragment): gentamycin acetyltransferase; aacC1; confers resistance to gentamycin
   5260..6047    +  CDS            SmR (fragment): aminoglycoside adenylyltransferase (Murphy, 1985); aadA; confers resistance to spectinomycin and streptomycin
   6293..6881    +  rep_origin     ori: high-copy-number ColE1/pMB1/pBR322/pUC origin of replication
   7067..7207    -  misc_feature   bom: basis of mobility region from pBR322
   7309..7348    -  CDS            rop (fragment): Rop protein, which maintains plasmids at low copy number; rop
   7551..7745    -  rep_origin     pVS1 oriV: origin of replication for the Pseudomonas plasmid pVS1 (Heeb et al., 2000)
   7811..8884    -  CDS            pVS1 RepA: replication protein from the Pseudomonas plasmid pVS1 (Heeb et al., 2000)
   9313..9942    -  CDS            pVS1 StaA: stability protein from the Pseudomonas plasmid pVS1 (Heeb et al., 2000)
  10502..10903   -  CDS            Y4CG_SINFN (fragment): Protein inferred from homology: Swiss-Prot protein existence level 3. From Sinorhizobium fredii (strain NBRC 101917 / NGR234).
