[The description below was written by a language model from this plasmid's Addgene catalogue record and pLannotate feature annotations shown in this document.]
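Description:
pGWB510 is an empty Gateway destination binary vector for Agrobacterium-mediated plant transformation, built on the pPZP221 backbone. In this derivative the original gentamycin marker was removed (only a short GmR remnant is annotated) and replaced with a hygromycin cassette. The depositor sequence is about 11.2 kb. Outside the T-DNA, the plasmid carries a ColE1/pBR322-type origin with the bom site for replication in E. coli. The pVS1 oriV, RepA and StaA functions provide replication and stable maintenance in Agrobacterium. An aadA gene confers spectinomycin/streptomycin resistance for bacterial selection.

Between the nopaline-type right and left T-DNA borders sit two units. The first is the Gateway cassette, in which attR1 and attR2 flank a chloramphenicol resistance gene and the ccdB toxin gene. The unrecombined vector is therefore selected on chloramphenicol plus spectinomycin and must be propagated in a ccdB-tolerant strain. An LR reaction with an entry clone replaces this cassette with the sequence of interest, and ccdB counterselects against non-recombinant plasmids. Immediately downstream of attR2 is a FLAG epitope coding sequence, annotated as a fragment matching 3xFLAG, followed by a NOS terminator. An inserted open reading frame lacking a stop codon is thus expressed as a C-terminal FLAG fusion. No promoter lies upstream of attR1, so the user supplies one with the insert, for example a genomic fragment containing a gene's native promoter and coding region. The second unit is the plant selectable marker, a NOS promoter driving hygromycin phosphotransferase with a NOS terminator, placed near the left border.

The vector is used to make FLAG-tagged fusion constructs for transgenic analysis in plants, such as immunodetection or purification of proteins expressed under their own regulatory sequences.
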