Addgene plasmid #74852: pGWB510
Purpose: (Empty Backbone) Gateway cloning compatible binary vector for C-terminal fusion with FLAG (no promoter).
Depositing lab: Tsuyoshi Nakagawa. Depositing organization: Shimane University. Publication: Improved Gateway binary vectors: high-performance vectors for creation of fusion constructs in transgenic analysis of plants. Nakagawa T, Suzuki T, Murata S, Nakamura S, Hino T, Maeo K, Tabata R, Kawai T, Tanaka K, Niwa Y, Watanabe Y, Nakamura K, Kimura T, Ishiguro S. Biosci Biotechnol Biochem. 2007 Aug;71(8):2095-100. Epub 2007 Aug 7. 10.1271/bbb.70216 PubMed 17690442.
Backbone
  Vector backbone: pPZP221
  Backbone manufacturer: Hajdukiewicz P., Svab Z. and Maliga P.
  Backbone size (bp): 8500
  Modifications to backbone: gentamycin-resistant marker was removed and hygromycin-resistant marker (NOS promoter:HPT:NOS terminator) was inserted
  Vector type: Plant Expression
  Selectable markers: Hygromycin
Growth in bacteria
  Bacterial resistance: Chloramphenicol and Spectinomycin, 25 & 50 μg/mL
  Growth temperature: 37°C
  Growth strain: ccdB Survival
  Copy number: High Copy
Gene/Insert
  Cloning method: Gateway Cloning
Terms and licenses: Academic/Nonprofit Terms; Industry Terms: Not Available to Industry
How to cite: pGWB510 was a gift from Tsuyoshi Nakagawa (Addgene plasmid # 74852 ; http://n2t.net/addgene:74852 ; RRID:Addgene_74852)
