>Addgene plasmid #74852 | pGWB510 | addgene partial sequence | sequence record 161138 | ccdB-Fwd 5'-GCATGATGACCACCGATATG-3'
TGGCTGATCTCAGCCACCGCGAAAATGACATCAAAAACGCCATTAACCTGATGTTCTGGGGAATATAAAT
GTCAGGCTCCCTTATACACAGCCAGTCTGCAGGTCGACCATAGTGACTGGATATGTTGTGTTTTACAGTA
TTATGTAGTCTGTTTTTTATGCAAAATCTAATTTAATATATTGATATTTATATCATTTTACGTTTCTCGT
TCAGCTTTCTTGTACAAAGTGGTTGATAACAGCGACTACAAGGATGACGATGACAAGGCTTAGAGCTCGA
ATTTCCCCGATCGTTCAAACATTTGGCAATA
